>Addgene plasmid #136842 | pEBTetBl-CLIP-Sfi1 | depositor full sequence | sequence record 264114 | Full Sequence
TTGTACAAAGTGGTGATGGCAGCTAGCGGCGCGCCCGGCCGCTCGAGTCTAGAGGGCCCGTTTAAACCCG
CTGATCAGCCTCGACTGTGCCTTCTAGTTGCCAGCCATCTGTTGTTTGCCCCTCCCCCGTGCCTTCCTTG
ACCCTGGAAGGTGCCACTCCCACTGTCCTTTCCTAATAAAATGAGGAAATTGCATCGCATTGTCTGAGTA
GGTGTCATTCTATTCTGGGGGGTGGGGTGGGGCAGGACAGCAAGGGGGAGGATTGGGAAGACAATAGCAG
GCTAGAGGATCGATCCCCGCCCCGGACGAACTAAACCTGACTACGACATCTCTGCCCCTTCTTCGCGGGG
CAGTGCATGTAATCCCTTCAGTTGGTTGGTACAACTTGCCAACTGGGCCCTGTTCCACATGTGACACGGG
GGGGGACCAAACACAAAGGGGTTCTCTGACTGTAGTTGACATCCTTATAAATGGATGTGCACATTTGCCA
ACACTGAGTGGCTTTCATCCTGGAGCAGACTTTGCAGTCTGTGGACTGCAACACAACATTGCCTTTATGT
GTAACTCTTGGCTGAAGCTCTTACACCAATGCTGGGGGACATGTACCTCCCAGGGGCCCAGGAAGACTAC
GGGAGGCTACACCAACGTCAATCAGAGGGGCCTGTGTAGCTACCGATAAGCGGACCCTCAAGAGGGCATT
AGCAATAGTGTTTATAAGGCCCCCTTGTTAACCCTAAACGGGTAGCATATGCTTCCCGGGTAGTAGTATA
TACTATCCAGACTAACCCTAATTCAATAGCATATGTTACCCAACGGGAAGCATATGCTATCGAATTAGGG
TTAGTAAAAGGGTCCTAAGGAACAGCGATATCTCCCACCCCATGAGCTGTCACGGTTTTATTTACATGGG
GTCAGGATTCCACGAGGGTAGTGAACCATTTTAGTCACAAGGGCAGTGGCTGAAGATCAAGGAGCGGGCA
GTGAACTCTCCTGAATCTTCGCCTGCTTCTTCATTCTCCTTCGTTTAGCTAATAGAATAACTGCTGAGTT
GTGAACAGTAAGGTGTATGTGAGGTGCTCGAAAACAAGGTTTCAGGTGACGCCCCCAGAATAAAATTTGG
ACGGGGGGTTCAGTGGTGGCATTGTGCTATGACACCAATATAACCCTCACAAACCCCTTGGGCAATAAAT
ACTAGTGTAGGAATGAAACATTCTGAATATCTTTAACAATAGAAATCCATGGGGTGGGGACAAGCCGTAA
AGACTGGATGTCCATCTCACACGAATTTATGGCTATGGGCAACACATAATCCTAGTGCAATATGATACTG
GGGTTATTAAGATGTGTCCCAGGCAGGGACCAAGACAGGTGAACCATGTTGTTACACTCTATTTGTAACA
AGGGGAAAGAGAGTGGACGCCGACAGCAGCGGACTCCACTGGTTGTCTCTAACACCCCCGAAAATTAAAC
GGGGCTCCACGCCAATGGGGCCCATAAACAAAGACAAGTGGCCACTCTTTTTTTTGAAATTGTGGAGTGG
GGGCACGCGTCAGCCCCCACACGCCGCCCTGCGGTTTTGGACTGTAAAATAAGGGTGTAATAACTTGGCT
GATTGTAACCCCGCTAACCACTGCGGTCAAACCACTTGCCCACAAAACCACTAATGGCACCCCGGGGAAT
ACCTGCATAAGTAGGTGGGCGGGCCAAGATAGGGGCGCGATTGCTGCGATCTGGAGGACAAATTACACAC
ACTTGCGCCTGAGCGCCAAGCACAGGGTTGTTGGTCCTCATATTCACGAGGTCGCTGAGAGCACGGTGGG
CTAATGTTGCCATGGGTAGCATATACTACCCAAATATCTGGATAGCATATGCTATCCTAATCTATATCTG
GGTAGCATAGGCTATCCTAATCTATATCTGGGTAGCATATGCTATCCTAATCTATATCTGGGTAGTATAT
GCTATCCTAATTTATATCTGGGTAGCATAGGCTATCCTAATCTATATCTGGGTAGCATATGCTATCCTAA
TCTATATCTGGGTAGTATATGCTATCCTAATCTGTATCCGGGTAGCATATGCTATCCTAATAGAGATTAG
GGTAGTATATGCTATCCTAATTTATATCTGGGTAGCATATACTACCCAAATATCTGGATAGCATATGCTA
TCCTAATCTATATCTGGGTAGCATATGCTATCCTAATCTATATCTGGGTAGCATAGGCTATCCTAATCTA
TATCTGGGTAGCATATGCTATCCTAATCTATATCTGGGTAGTATATGCTATCCTAATTTATATCTGGGTA
GCATAGGCTATCCTAATCTATATCTGGGTAGCATATGCTATCCTAATCTATATCTGGGTAGTATATGCTA
TCCTAATCTGTATCCGGGTAGCATATGCTATCCTCATGCATATACAGTCAGCATATGATACCCAGTAGTA
GAGTGGGAGTGCTATCCTTTGCATATGCCGCCACCTCCCAAGGGGGCGTGAATTTTCGCTGCTTGTCCTT
TTCCTGCTGGTTGCTCCCATTCTTAGGTGAATTTAAGGAGGCCAGGCTAAAGCCGTCGCATGTCTGATTG
CTCACCAGGTAAATGTCGCTAATGTTTTCCAACGCGAGAAGGTGTTGAGCGCGGAGCTGAGTGACGTGAC
AACATGGGTATGCCCAATTGCCCCATGTTGGGAGGACGAAAATGGTGACAAGACAGATGGCCAGAAATAC
ACCAACAGCACGCATGATGTCTACTGGGGATTTATTCTTTAGTGCGGGGGAATACACGGCTTTTAATACG
ATTGAGGGCGTCTCCTAACAAGTTACATCACTCCTGCCCTTCCTCACCCTCATCTCCATCACCTCCTTCA
TCTCCGTCATCTCCGTCATCACCCTCCGCGGCAGCCCCTTCCACCATAGGTGGAAACCAGGGAGGCAAAT
CTACTCCATCGTCAAAGCTGCACACAGTCACCCTGATATTGCAGGTAGGAGCGGGCTTTGTCATAACAAG
GTCCTTAATCGCATCCTTCAAAACCTCAGCAAATATATGAGTTTGTAAAAAGACCATGAAATAACAGACA
ATGGACTCCCTTAGCGGGCCAGGTTGTGGGCCGGGTCCAGGGGCCATTCCAAAGGGGAGACGACTCAATG
GTGTAAGACGACATTGTGGAATAGCAAGGGCAGTTCCTCGCCTTAGGTTGTAAAGGGAGGTCTTACTACC
TCCATATACGAACACACCGGCGACCCAAGTTCCTTCGTCGGTAGTCCTTTCTACGTGACTCCTAGCCAGG
AGAGCTCTTAAACCTTCTGCAATGTTCTCAAATTTCGGGTTGGAACCTCCTTGACCACGATGCTTTTCCA
AACCACCCTCCTTTTTTGCGCCCTGCCTCCATCACCCTGACCCCGGGGTCCAGTGCTTGGGCCTTCTCCT
GGGTCATCTGCGGGGCCCTGCTCTATCGCTCCCGGGGGCACGTCAGGCTCACCATCTGGGCCACCTTCTT
GGTGGTATTCAAAATAATCGGCTTCCCCTACAGGGTGGAAAAATGGCCTTCTACCTGGAGGGGGCCTGCG
CGGTGGAGACCCGGATGATGATGACTGACTACTGGGACTCCTGGGCCTCTTTTCTCCACGTCCACGACCT
CTCCCCCTGGCTCTTTCACGACTTCCCCCCCTGGCTCTTTCACGTCCTCTACCCCGGCGGCCTCCACTAC
CTCCTCGACCCCGGCCTCCACTACCTCCTCGACCCCGGCCTCCACTGCCTCCTCGACCCCGGCCTCCACC
TCCTGCTCCTGCCCCTCCTGCTCCTGCCCCTCCTCCTGCTCCTGCCCCTCCTGCCCCTCCTGCTCCTGCC
CCTCCTGCCCCTCCTGCTCCTGCCCCTCCTGCCCCTCCTGCTCCTGCCCCTCCTGCCCCTCCTCCTGCTC
CTGCCCCTCCTGCCCCTCCTCCTGCTCCTGCCCCTCCTGCCCCTCCTGCTCCTGCCCCTCCTGCCCCTCC
TGCTCCTGCCCCTCCTGCCCCTCCTGCTCCTGCCCCTCCTGCTCCTGCCCCTCCTGCTCCTGCCCCTCCT
GCTCCTGCCCCTCCTGCCCCTCCTGCCCCTCCTCCTGCTCCTGCCCCTCCTGCTCCTGCCCCTCCTGCCC
CTCCTGCCCCTCCTGCTCCTGCCCCTCCTCCTGCTCCTGCCCCTCCTGCCCCTCCTGCCCCTCCTCCTGC
TCCTGCCCCTCCTGCCCCTCCTCCTGCTCCTGCCCCTCCTCCTGCTCCTGCCCCTCCTGCCCCTCCTGCC
CCTCCTCCTGCTCCTGCCCCTCCTGCCCCTCCTCCTGCTCCTGCCCCTCCTCCTGCTCCTGCCCCTCCTG
CCCCTCCTGCCCCTCCTCCTGCTCCTGCCCCTCCTCCTGCTCCTGCCCCTCCTGCCCCTCCTGCCCCTCC
TGCCCCTCCTCCTGCTCCTGCCCCTCCTCCTGCTCCTGCCCCTCCTGCTCCTGCCCCTCCCGCTCCTGCT
CCTGCTCCTGTTCCACCGTGGGTCCCTTTGCAGCCAATGCAACTTGGACGTTTTTGGGGTCTCCGGACAC
CATCTCTATGTCTTGGCCCTGATCCTGAGCCGCCCGGGGCTCCTGGTCTTCCGCCTCCTCGTCCTCGTCC
TCTTCCCCGTCCTCGTCCATGGTTATCACCCCCTCTTCTTTGAGGTCCACTGCCGCCGGAGCCTTCTGGT
CCAGATGTGTCTCCCTTCTCTCCTAGGCCATTTCCAGGTCCTGTACCTGGCCCCTCGTCAGACATGATTC
ACACTAAAAGAGATCAATAGACATCTTTATTAGACGACGCTCAGTGAATACAGGGAGTGCAGACTCCTGC
CCCCTCCAACAGCCCCCCCACCCTCATCCCCTTCATGGTCGCTGTCAGACAGATCCAGGTCTGAAAATTC
CCCATCCTCCGAACCATCCTCGTCCTCATCACCAATTACTCGCAGCCCGGAAAACTCCCGCTGAACATCC
TCAAGATTTGCGTCCTGAGCCTCAAGCCAGGCCTCAAATTCCTCGTCCCCCTTTTTGCTGGACGGTAGGG
ATGGGGATTCTCGGGACCCCTCCTCTTCCTCTTCAAGGTCACCAGACAGAGATGCTACTGGGGCAACGGA
AGAAAAGCTGGGTGCGGCCTGTGAGGATCAGCTTATCGATGATAAGCTGTCAAACATGAGAATTCTTGAA
GACGAAAGGGCCTCGTGATACGCCTATTTTTATAGGTTAATGTCATGATAATAATGGTTTCTTAGACGTC
AGGTGGCACTTTTCGGGGAAATGTGCGCGGAACCCCTATTTGTTTATTTTTCTAAATACATTCAAATATG
TATCCGCTCATGAGACAATAACCCTGATAAATGCTTCAATAATATTGAAAAAGGAAGAGTATGAGTATTC
AACATTTCCGTGTCGCCCTTATTCCCTTTTTTGCGGCATTTTGCCTTCCTGTTTTTGCTCACCCAGAAAC
GCTGGTGAAAGTAAAAGATGCTGAAGATCAGTTGGGTGCACGAGTGGGTTACATCGAACTGGATCTCAAC
AGCGGTAAGATCCTTGAGAGTTTTCGCCCCGAAGAACGTTTTCCAATGATGAGCACTTTTAAAGTTCTGC
TATGTGGCGCGGTATTATCCCGTGTTGACGCCGGGCAAGAGCAACTCGGTCGCCGCATACACTATTCTCA
GAATGACTTGGTTGAGTACTCACCAGTCACAGAAAAGCATCTTACGGATGGCATGACAGTAAGAGAATTA
TGCAGTGCTGCCATAACCATGAGTGATAACACTGCGGCCAACTTACTTCTGACAACGATCGGAGGACCGA
AGGAGCTAACCGCTTTTTTGCACAACATGGGGGATCATGTAACTCGCCTTGATCGTTGGGAACCGGAGCT
GAATGAAGCCATACCAAACGACGAGCGTGACACCACGATGCCTGCAGCAATGGCAACAACGTTGCGCAAA
CTATTAACTGGCGAACTACTTACTCTAGCTTCCCGGCAACAATTAATAGACTGGATGGAGGCGGATAAAG
TTGCAGGACCACTTCTGCGCTCGGCCCTTCCGGCTGGCTGGTTTATTGCTGATAAATCTGGAGCCGGTGA
GCGTGGGTCTCGCGGTATCATTGCAGCACTGGGGCCAGATGGTAAGCCCTCCCGTATCGTAGTTATCTAC
ACGACGGGGAGTCAGGCAACTATGGATGAACGAAATAGACAGATCGCTGAGATAGGTGCCTCACTGATTA
AGCATTGGTAACTGTCAGACCAAGTTTACTCATATATACTTTAGATTGATTTAAAACTTCATTTTTAATT
TAAAAGGATCTAGGTGAAGATCCTTTTTGATAATCTCATGACCAAAATCCCTTAACGTGAGTTTTCGTTC
CACTGAGCGTCAGACCCCGTAGAAAAGATCAAAGGATCTTCTTGAGATCCTTTTTTTCTGCGCGTAATCT
GCTGCTTGCAAACAAAAAAACCACCGCTACCAGCGGTGGTTTGTTTGCCGGATCAAGAGCTACCAACTCT
TTTTCCGAAGGTAACTGGCTTCAGCAGAGCGCAGATACCAAATACTGTCCTTCTAGTGTAGCCGTAGTTA
GGCCACCACTTCAAGAACTCTGTAGCACCGCCTACATACCTCGCTCTGCTAATCCTGTTACCAGTGGCTG
CTGCCAGTGGCGATAAGTCGTGTCTTACCGGGTTGGACTCAAGACGATAGTTACCGGATAAGGCGCAGCG
GTCGGGCTGAACGGGGGGTTCGTGCACACAGCCCAGCTTGGAGCGAACGACCTACACCGAACTGAGATAC
CTACAGCGTGAGCTATGAGAAAGCGCCACGCTTCCCGAAGGGAGAAAGGCGGACAGGTATCCGGTAAGCG
GCAGGGTCGGAACAGGAGAGCGCACGAGGGAGCTTCCAGGGGGAAACGCCTGGTATCTTTATAGTCCTGT
CGGGTTTCGCCACCTCTGACTTGAGCGTCGATTTTTGTGATGCTCGTCAGGGGGGCGGAGCCTATGGAAA
AACGCCAGCAACGCGGCCTTTTTACGGTTCCTGGCCTTTTGCTGGCCTTGAAGCTGTCCCTGATGGTCGT
CATCTACCTGCCTGGACAGCATGGCCTGCAACGCGGGCATCCCGATGCCGCCGGAAGCGAGAAGAATCAT
AATGGGGAAGGCCATCCAGCCTCGCGTCGAACTAGATGATCCGGCTGTGGAATGTGTGTCAGTTAGGGTG
TGGAAAGTCCCCAGGCTCCCCAGCAGGCAGAAGTATGCAAAGCATGCATCTCAATTAGTCAGCAACCAGG
TGTGGAAAGTCCCCAGGCTCCCCAGCAGGCAGAAGTATGCAAAGCATGCATCTCAATTAGTCAGCAACCA
TAGTCCCGCCCCTAACTCCGCCCATCCCGCCCCTAACTCCGCCCAGTTCCGCCCATTCTCCGCCCCATGG
CTGACTAATTTTTTTTATTTATGCAGAGGCCGAGGCCGCCTCGGCCTCTGAGCTATTCCAGAAGTAGTGA
GGAGGCTTTTTTGGAGGGTGACCGCCACGACCGGTATGGCCAAGCCTTTGTCTCAAGAAGAATCCACCCT
CATTGAAAGAGCAACGGCTACAATCAACAGCATCCCCATCTCTGAAGACTACAGCGTCGCCAGCGCAGCT
CTCTCTAGCGACGGCCGCATCTTCACTGGTGTCAATGTATATCATTTTACTGGGGGACCTTGTGCAGAAC
TCGTGGTGCTGGGCACTGCTGCTGCTGCGGCAGCTGGCAACCTGACTTGTATCGTCGCGATCGGAAATGA
GAACAGGGGCATCTTGAGCCCCTGCGGACGGTGCCGACAGGTGCTTCTCGATCTGCATCCTGGGATCAAA
GCCATAGTGAAGGACAGTGATGGACAGCCGACGGCAGTTGGGATTCGTGAATTGCTGCCCTCTGGTTACG
GTCCGACGCGGCCCGACGGGTCCGAGGGGGGTCGACCTCGAAACTTGTTTATTGCAGCTTATAATGGTTA
CAAATAAAGCAATAGCATCACAAATTTCACAAATAAAGCATTTTTTTCACTGCATTCTAGTTGTGGTTTG
TCCAAACTCATCAATGTATCTTATCATGTCTGGATCTGATCCGAACCCCTTCCTCGACCAATTCTCATGT
TTGACAGCTTATCATCGCAGATCCGGGCAACGTTGTTGCCATTGCTCGACCAATTCTCATGTTTGACAGC
TTATCATCGCAGATCCGTATGGTGCACTCTCAGTACAATCTGCTCTGATGCCGCATAGTTAAGCCAGTAT
CTGCTCCCTGCTTGTGTGTTGGAGGTCGCTGAGTAGTGCGCGAGCAAAATTTAAGCTACAACAAGGCAAG
GCTTGACCGACAATTGCATGAAGAATCTGCTTAGGGTTAGGCGTTTTGCGCTGCTTCGCGATGTACGGGC
CAGATATACGCGTATCTGAGGGGACTAGGGTGTGTTTAGGCGAAAAGCGGGGCTTCGGTTGTACGCGGTT
AGGAGTCCCCTCAGGATATAGTAGTTTCGCTTTTGCATAGGGAGGGGGAAATGTAGTCTTATGCAATACT
CTTGTAGTCTTGCAACATGGTAACGATGAGTTAGCAACATGCCTTACAAGGAGAGAAAAAGCACCGTGCA
TGCCGATTGGTGGAAGTAAGGTGGTACGATCGTGCCTTATTAGGAAGGCAACAGACGGGTCTGACATGGA
TTGGACGAACCACTGAATTCCGCATTGCAGAGATATTGTATTTAAGTGCCTAGCTCGATACAATAAACGC
CATTTGACCATTCACCACATTGGTGTGCACCTCCAAGCTGGCCGGGGATCCTCTAGGGCCTCTGAGCTAT
TCCAGAAGTAGTGAAGAGGCTTTTTTGGAGGCCTAGGCTTTTGCAAAAAGCTCCGGATCGATCCTGAGAA
CTTCAGGGTGAGTTTGGGGACCCTTGATTGTTCTTTCTTTTTCGCTATTGTAAAATTCATGTTATATGGA
GGGGGCAAAGTTTTCAGGGTGTTGTTTAGAATGGGAAGATGTCCCTTGTATCACCATGGACCCTCATGAT
AATTTTGTTTCTTTCACTTTCTACTCTGTTGACAACCATTGTCTCCTCTTATTTTCTTTTCATTTTCTGT
AACTTTTTCGTTAAACTTTAGCTTGCATTTGTAACGAATTTTTAAATTCACTTTTGTTTATTTGTCAGAT
TGTAAGTACTTTCTCTAATCACTTTTTTTTCAAGGCAATCAGGGTATATTATATTGTACTTCAGCACAGT
TTTAGAGAACAATTGTTATAATTAAATGATAAGGTAGAATATTTCTGCATATAAATTCTGGCTGGCGTGG
AAATATTCTTATTGGTAGAAACAACTACATCCTGGTCATCATCCTGCCTTTCTCTTTATGGTTACAATGA
TATACACTGTTTGAGATGAGGATAAAATACTCTGAGTCCAAACCGGGCCCCTCTGCTAACCATGTTCATG
CCTTCTTCTTTTTCCTACAGCTCCTGGGCAACGTGCTGGTTATTGTGCTGTCTCATCATTTTGGCAAAGA
ATTGTAATACGACTCACTATAGGGCGAATTGATATGTCTAGATTAGATAAAAGTAAAGTGATTAACAGCG
CATTAGAGCTGCTTAATGAGGTCGGAATCGAAGGTTTAACAACCCGTAAACTCGCCCAGAAGCTAGGTGT
AGAGCAGCCTACATTGTATTGGCATGTAAAAAATAAGCGGGCTTTGCTCGACGCCTTAGCCATTGAGATG
TTAGATAGGCACCATACTCACTTTTGCCCTTTAGAAGGGGAAAGCTGGCAAGATTTTTTACGTAATAACG
CTAAAAGTTTTAGATGTGCTTTACTAAGTCATCGCGATGGAGCAAAAGTACATTTAGGTACACGGCCTAC
AGAAAAACAGTATGAAACTCTCGAAAATCAATTAGCCTTTTTATGCCAACAAGGTTTTTCACTAGAGAAT
GCATTATATGCACTCAGCGCTGTGGGGCATTTTACTTTAGGTTGCGTATTGGAAGATCAAGAGCATCAAG
TCGCTAAAGAAGAAAGGGAAACACCTACTACTGATAGTATGCCGCCATTATTACGACAAGCTATCGAATT
ATTTGATCACCAAGGTGCAGAGCCAGCCTTCTTATTCGGCCTTGAATTGATCATATGCGGATTAGAAAAA
CAACTTAAATGTGAAAGTGGGTCCGCGTACAGCGGATCCCGGGAATTCAGATCTTATTAAAGCAGAACTT
GTTTATTGCAGCTTATAATGGTTACAAATAAAGCAATAGCATCACAAATTTCACAAATAAAGCATTTTTT
TCACTGCATTCTAGTTGTGGTTTGTCCAAACTCATCAATGTATCTTATCATGTCTGGTCGAATCCATGGC
GCAGAACTGGTAGGTATGGAAGATCCGCGTTGACATTGATTATTGACTAGTTATTAATAGTAATCAATTA
CGGGGTCATTAGTTCATAGCCCATATATGGAGTTCCGCGTTACATAACTTACGGTAAATGGCCCGCCTGG
CTGACCGCCCAACGACCCCCGCCCATTGACGTCAATAATGACGTATGTTCCCATAGTAACGCCAATAGGG
ACTTTCCATTGACGTCAATGGGTGGAGTATTTACGGTAAACTGCCCACTTGGCAGTACATCAAGTGTATC
ATATGCCAAGTACGCCCCCTATTGACGTCAATGACGGTAAATGGCCCGCCTGGCATTATGCCCAGTACAT
GACCTTATGGGACTTTCCTACTTGGCAGTACATCTACGTATTAGTCATCGCTATTACCATGGTGATGCGG
TTTTGGCAGTACATCAATGGGCGTGGATAGCGGTTTGACTCACGGGGATTTCCAAGTCTCCACCCCATTG
ACGTCAATGGGAGTTTGTTTTGGCACCAAAATCAACGGGACTTTCCAAAATGTCGTAACAACTCCGCCCC
ATTGACGCAAATGGGCGGTAGGCGTGTACGGTGGGAGGTCTATATAAGCAGAGCTCTCCCTATCAGTGAT
AGAGATCTCCCTATCAGTGATAGAGATCGTCGACGAGCTCGTTTAGTGAACCGTCAGATCGCCTGGAGAC
GCCATCCACGCTGTTTTGACCTCCATAGAAGACACCGGGACCGATCCAGCCTCCGGACTCTAGCGTTTAA
ACTTAAGCTTACCACCATGGATTATAAAGACGATGATGACAAGCACCACCACCACCACCACGACAAGGAT
TGTGAAATGAAACGCACCACACTGGACAGCCCTTTGGGGAAGCTGGAGCTGTCTGGTTGTGAGCAGGGTC
TGCACGAAATAATTTTTCTGGGCAAGGGGACGTCTGCAGCTGATGCCGTGGAGGTCCCAGCCCCCGCTGC
GGTTCTCGGAGGTCCGGAGCCCCTGATACAGGCTACAGCCTGGCTGAATGCCTATTTCCACCAGCCCGAG
GCTATCGAAGAGTTCCCCGTGCCGGCTCTTCACCATCCCGTTTTCCAGCAAGAGTCGTTCACCAGACAGG
TGTTATGGAAGCTGCTGAAGGTTGTGAAATTCGGAGAAGTGATTTCTGAGTCACACTTAGCAGCCCTGGT
AGGCAACCCCGCAGCCACGGCAGCAGTGAATACGGCACTGGATGGCAATCCTGTCCCTATCCTGATCCCG
TGCCACAGAGTGGTCCAGGGGGATTCGGATGTGGGGCCGTACCTTGGTGGACTGGCCGTGAAGGAATGGC
TTCTGGCCCATGAAGGCCACCGGTTGGGGAAGCCAGGCTTGGGATTCGAACTGGAGGTGCTGTTCCAGGG
CCCCGGTACCGCCATCACAAGTTTGTACAAAAAAGCAGGCTTGAAGGAATTCGGTACCATGAAGAATCTG
CTCACTGAGAAGTGTATATCAAGCCACAATTTCCATCAAAAAGTGATTAAGCAGAGAATGGAGAAGAAGG
TTGATTCCAGGTATTTTAAGGATGGTGCAGTTAAGAAACCTTATTCTGCAAAGACACTGTCCAACAAGAA
GTCTTCTGCATCCTTTGGGATCCGGAGGGAGTTACCTAGTACCAGTCATCTAGTGCAGTATCGTGGCACA
CATACTTGTACCCGACAGGGCCGGTTAAGAGAACTGCGCATCAGATGCGTGGCCAGAAAGTTCTTATATT
TATGGATTCGAATGACTTTTGGAAGAGTATTTCCCTCTAAAGCCAGATTTTACTATGAGCAGCGATTACT
ACGGAAGGTCTTCGAAGAATGGAAAGAGGAGTGGTGGGTTTTCCAGCACGAGTGGAAACTCTGTGTTCGA
GCTGACTGTCACTACAGGTATTACCTGTACAACCTGATGTTCCAGACGTGGAAGACCTATGTGCGTCAGC
AGCAGGAGATGAGGAACAAGTACATTAGAGCCGAGGTTCATGATGCAAAGCAAAAGATGCGACAGGCCTG
GAAGTCCTGGTTGATCTACGTGGTTGTTCGTAGGACCAAACTTCAGATGCAGACTACAGCTCTGGAGTTT
AGGCAACGGATTATCTTACGGGTGTGGTGGAGCACGTGGAGGCAGCGACTAGGACAGGTCCGTGTGAGCC
GTGCCCTCCATGCCTCTGCTTTGAAGCACAGGGCCCTGAGCCTCCAGGTGCAGGCTTGGTCACAGTGGCG
GGAACAGCTCCTGTATGTCCAGAAGGAGAAACAAAAGGTTGTCTCTGCAGTGAAACATCATCAGCACTGG
CAAAAACGGAGATTTCTAAAGGCCTGGCTTGAATACCTGCAAGTCCGCAGAGTGAAGAGACAGCAGAATG
AGATGGCTGAGCGATTCCATCATGTCACTGTGCTCCAGATATACTTCTGTGACTGGCAGCAGGCCTGGGA
GCGGAGGGAGAGCTTGTACGCTCACCATGCCCAGGTGGAGAAACTGGCCAGGAAGATGGCCCTGCGGCGC
GCCTTTACTCACTGGAAACACTACATGCTGCTGTGTGCAGAAGAAGCTGCCCAGTTTGAGATGGCAGAAG
AGCACCACAGGCACAGCCAGCTGTATTTTTGCTTTAGAGCCCTAAAAGACAATGTGACCCACGCTCATCT
CCAGCAAATAAGAAGGAATCTTGCTCACCAGCAGCATGGTGTCACGCTGCTGCACAGGTTCTGGAACCTC
TGGCGGTCTCAGATTGAGCAGAAAAAGGAAAGAGAGCTGCTCCCCTTACTGCATGCTGCCTGGGACCACT
ACAGAATAGCACTGCTGTGCAAATGTATCGAATTGTGGCTACAGTATACTCAGAAGAGGCGGTACAAGCA
GCTGCTACAGGCCAGAGCGGATGGTCATTTCCAGCAGAGAGCCCTGCCTGCTGCCTTCCACACATGGAAC
AGACTCTGGCGATGGCGCCACCAGGAAAATGTCCTCAGTGCAAGAGCAACACGTTTCCACAGGGAGACAT
TAGAGAAGCAAGTATTTTCTCTCTGGAGGCAGAAGATGTTTCAGCATCGAGAAAACCGCCTGGCAGAGAG
AATGGCCATCCTTCACGCAGAGCGACAGCTTCTGTATAGGTCTTGGTTCATGTGGCACCAGCAGGCAGCA
GCACGTCACCAGGAGCAGGAGTGGCAAACAGTGGCCTGTGCCCACCACCGCCACGGGCGGCTCAAGAAAG
CTTTCTGCCTCTGGAGGGAAAGTGCCCAAGGGCTCAGAACAGAGAGGACGGGCAGGGTGCGGGCAGCAGA
ATTCCACATGGCCCAGCTCCTGCGTTGGGCCTGGAGCCAGTGGAGGGAGTGCCTGGCCCTGCGGGGAGCG
GAGCGGCAGAAGCTGATGCGAGCAGACCTGCACCACCAGCACAGCGTGCTGCACAGGGCGCTGCAGGCAT
GGGTGACTTACCAGGGCAGGGTGCGAAGCATCCTCCGGGAGGTGGCAGCCAGGGAGAGCCAGCACAACAG
GCAGCTGCTGCGCGGGGCATTACGTCGCTGGAAAGAGAACACCATGGCCCGAGTGGATGAAGCCAAAAAA
ACCTTTCAAGCAAGTACTCATTACAGAAGGACCATATGTTCCAAGGTCCTGGTCCAGTGGCGGGAAGCTG
TGTCAGTGCAGATGTATTACCGACAGCAGGAGGACTGTGCCATCTGGGAGGCCCAGAAGGTGCTGGACAG
GGGCTGTCTGCGGACCTGGTTTCAGCGCTGGTGGGACTGCAGCCGGAGGTCAGCCCAGCAGAGACTGCAG
CTGGAGAGGGCAGTGCAACACCACCACCGGCAGCTGCTGCTGGAGGGGCTGGCCCGGTGGAAGACGCACC
ATCTGCAGTGTGTCAGGAAGAGGCTCCTGCACAGGCAGAGCACCCAACTGCTGGCACAGAGACTCAGCCG
GACCTGCTTCCGCCAGTGGAGACAACAGCTGGCAGCCAGGAGGCAGGAGCAGCGGGCGACAGTGCGGGCC
CTGTGGTTCTGGGCCTTCTCGCTGCAGGCAAAGGTGTGGGCCACGTGGCTGGCCTTTGTACTGGAAAGGA
GGAGAAAGAAGGCGCGGCTGCAGTGGGCGCTCCAGGCCTACCAGGGGCAGCTCCTCCAGGAGGGTGCCAC
GCGGCTCCTGCGCTTTGCAGCCAGCATGAAGGCCTCCCGGCAGCAGCTGCAGGCCCAGCAGCAGGTCCAG
GCGGCTCACAGTCTCCATCGTGCCGTCCGCCGCTGTGCCACGCTCTGGAAACAGAAAGTGCTGGGCCGGG
GCGGGAAGCCTCAGCCCCTGGCAGCCATCGCACCCAGCAGGAAAGTGACGTTTGAGGGTCCCCTTCTCAA
CCGCATTGCTGCTGGGGCTGGGGATGGCACCCTTGAGACCAAGAGGCCACAGGCTTCTCGGCCTCTGGGA
GCTCTGGGCCGCCTGGCTGCTGAGGAGCCCCACGCCCTGGAGCTCAACACTGCCCACTCAGCGAGGAAGC
AGCCGCGACGCCCACACTTCCTGTTGGAGCCTGCGCAGAGCCAGAGGCCTCAGAAGCCACAGGAACATGG
CCTAGGCATGGCTCAGCCAGCAGCCCCCTCCCTGACGCGGCCCTTCCTGGCAGAGGCCCCGACAGCACTG
GTCCCACACAGCCCCCTGCCTGGGGCCCTGTCAAGCGCCCCTGGCCCGAAGCAGCCCCCGACGGCAAGCA
CAGGCCCGGAGCTGCTGCTGCTGCCTCTTTCCTCCTTCATGCCCTGCGGGGCGGCTGCACCAGCCAGGGT
GTCAGCACAGCGGGCTACTCCTAGGGATAAGCCCCCGGTCCCCTCATCCCTGGCCAGTGTCCCTGACCCC
CATCTACTCCTTCCTGGGGACTTCTCAGCCACCAGGGCTGGGCCTGGACTTTCAACTGCAGGCAGCCTGG
ACCTTGAGGCTGAACTTGAGGAGATCCAGCAGCAACTACTGCACTACCAGACCACCAAGCAGAACCTCTG
GTCCTGTCGGCGGCAAGCGAGCAGCCTGCGCAGGTGGCTGGAGCTGAACAGAGAGGAGCCAGGGCCTGAG
GACCAGGAAGTAGAGCAGCAGGTGCAGAAAGAGCTGGAACAGGTGGAAATGCAGATCCAGCTGCTGGCAG
AGGAGCTCCAGGCTCAGCGCCAGCCCATTGGCGCCTGCGTTGCCCGCATCCAGGCCCTGCGGCAGGCCCT
GTGCTAGCTCGAGTGCGGCCGCAACCCAGCTTTC
Features (pLannotate 1.2.2; 31 found; start..end, strand, type, name):
     85..196     +  polyA_signal   bGH poly(A) signal: bovine growth hormone polyadenylation signal
    737..2526    -  rep_origin     oriP: Epstein-Barr virus oriP replication origin (Yates et al., 2000)
   2527..2745    -  CDS            gL (fragment): GL_EBVB9 - Experimental evidence at protein level: Swiss-Prot protein existence level 1. The heterodimer glycoprotein H-glycoprotein L is required for the fusion of viral and plasma membranes leading to virus entry into the host cell. Acts as a functional inhibitor of gH and maintains gH in an inhibited form. Upon binding to host integrins, gL dissociates from gH leading to activation of the viral fusion glycoproteins gB and gH. Fusion of EBV with B-lymphocytes requires the additional receptor- binding protein gp42, which forms a complex with gH/gL. The heterodimer gH/gL targets also host EPHA
   2828..4755    -  CDS            EBNA1 (fragment): Epstein-Barr nuclear antigen 1, also known as EBNA-1 crucial for latent viral infection, and for episomal amplification of vectors containing the oriP origin (Okita et al., 2013)
   4793..5137    -  CDS            BRRF2_EBVB9 (fragment): Protein inferred from homology: Swiss-Prot protein existence level 3. From Epstein-Barr virus (strain B95-8) (HHV-4) (Human herpesvirus 4).
   5140..5163    -  promoter       tet promoter (fragment): E. coli promoter for tetracycline efflux protein gene
   5276..5380    +  promoter       AmpR promoter: bla
   5381..6241    +  CDS            AmpR: β-lactamase; bla; confers resistance to ampicillin, carbenicillin, and related antibiotics
   6412..7000    +  rep_origin     ori: high-copy-number ColE1/pMB1/pBR322/pUC origin of replication
   7046..7169    -  CDS            TcR (fragment): tetracycline efflux protein; tet; confers resistance to tetracycline
   7207..7504    +  promoter       SV40 promoter: SV40 enhancer and early promoter
   7526..7908    +  CDS            BSD (fragment): blasticidin S deaminase; Aspergillus terreus BSD; confers resistance to blasticidin
   7952..8086    +  polyA_signal   SV40 poly(A) signal: SV40 polyadenylation signal
   8208..8260    -  misc_feature   bom (fragment): basis of mobility region from pBR322
   8391..8484    +  ncRNA          Retro dr1: Accession: RF00214 - Retrovirus direct repeat 1 (dr1)
   8520..8781    +  promoter       RSV promoter: Rous sarcoma virus enhancer/promoter
   8807..8867    +  promoter       SV40 promoter (fragment): SV40 early promoter
   8898..9470    +  intron         β-globin intron: intron from rabbit β-globin gene
   9525..9543    +  promoter       T7 promoter: promoter for bacteriophage T7 RNA polymerase
   9554..10174   +  CDS            tetR: TETR2_ECOLX - Experimental evidence at protein level: Swiss-Prot protein existence level 1. TetR is the repressor of the tetracycline resistance element; its N-terminal region forms a helix-turn-helix structure and binds DNA. Binding of tetracycline to TetR reduces the repressor affinity for the tetracycline resistance gene (tetA) promoter operator sites. From Escherichia coli.
  10216..10337   +  polyA_signal   SV40 poly(A) signal: SV40 polyadenylation signal
  10392..10771   +  enhancer       CMV enhancer: human cytomegalovirus immediate early enhancer
  10772..10975   +  promoter       CMV promoter: human cytomegalovirus (CMV) immediate early promoter
  10977..10996   +  promoter       PLtetO-1 promoter (fragment): modified phage lambda PL promoter with tet operator sites (Lutz and Bujard, 1997)
  10998..11017   +  promoter       PLtetO-1 promoter (fragment): modified phage lambda PL promoter with tet operator sites (Lutz and Bujard, 1997)
  11025..11058   +  promoter       TRE3GV promoter (fragment): 3rd-generation Tet-responsive promoter that can be activated by binding of Tet-On® 3G, optimized for retroviral and lentiviral vectors
  11174..11191   +  CDS            9xHis (fragment): 9xHis affinity tag
  11192..11734   +  CDS            MGMT (fragment): MGMT_HUMAN - Experimental evidence at protein level: Swiss-Prot protein existence level 1. Involved in the cellular defense against the biological effects of O6-methylguanine (O6-MeG) and O4-methylthymine (O4-MeT) in DNA. Repairs the methylated nucleobase in DNA by stoichiometrically transferring the methyl group to a cysteine residue in the enzyme. This is a suicide reaction: the enzyme is irreversibly inactivated. From Homo sapiens (Human).
  11777..11801   +  protein_bind   attB1: mutant version of attB; recombination site for the Gateway® BP reaction BP Clonase™
  11819..15544   +  CDS            SFI1: SFI1_HUMAN - Also known as KIAA0542. Experimental evidence at protein level: Swiss-Prot protein existence level 1. Plays a role in the dynamic structure of centrosome- associated contractile fibers via its interaction with CETN2. From Homo sapiens (Human).
  15564..14      -  protein_bind   attB2 (across the origin): mutant version of attB; recombination site for the Gateway® BP reaction BP Clonase™
