>Addgene plasmid #136842 | pEBTetBl-CLIP-Sfi1 | addgene full sequence | sequence record 276277 | Addgene NGS Result
TTGTACAAAGTGGTGATGGCAGCTAGCGGCGCGCCCGGCCGCTCGAGTCTAGAGGGCCCGTTTAAACCCG
CTGATCAGCCTCGACTGTGCCTTCTAGTTGCCAGCCATCTGTTGTTTGCCCCTCCCCCGTGCCTTCCTTG
ACCCTGGAAGGTGCCACTCCCACTGTCCTTTCCTAATAAAATGAGGAAATTGCATCGCATTGTCTGAGTA
GGTGTCATTCTATTCTGGGGGGTGGGGTGGGGCAGGACAGCAAGGGGGAGGATTGGGAAGACAATAGCAG
GCTAGAGGATCGATCCCCGCCCCGGACGAACTAAACCTGACTACGACATCTCTGCCCCTTCTTCGCGGGG
CAGTGCATGTAATCCCTTCAGTTGGTTGGTACAACTTGCCAACTGGGCCCTGTTCCACATGTGACACGGG
GGGGGACCAAACACAAAGGGGTTCTCTGACTGTAGTTGACATCCTTATAAATGGATGTGCACATTTGCCA
ACACTGAGTGGCTTTCATCCTGGAGCAGACTTTGCAGTCTGTGGACTGCAACACAACATTGCCTTTATGT
GTAACTCTTGGCTGAAGCTCTTACACCAATGCTGGGGGACATGTACCTCCCAGGGGCCCAGGAAGACTAC
GGGAGGCTACACCAACGTCAATCAGAGGGGCCTGTGTAGCTACCGATAAGCGGACCCTCAAGAGGGCATT
AGCAATAGTGTTTATAAGGCCCCCTTGTTAACCCTAAACGGGTAGCATATGCTTCCCGGGTAGTAGTATA
TACTATCCAGACTAACCCTAATTCAATAGCATATGTTACCCAACGGGAAGCATATGCTATCGAATTAGGG
TTAGTAAAAGGGTCCTAAGGAACAGCGATATCTCCCACCCCATGAGCTGTCACGGTTTTATTTACATGGG
GTCAGGATTCCACGAGGGTAGTGAACCATTTTAGTCACAAGGGCAGTGGCTGAAGATCAAGGAGCGGGCA
GTGAACTCTCCTGAATCTTCGCCTGCTTCTTCATTCTCCTTCGTTTAGCTAATAGAATAACTGCTGAGTT
GTGAACAGTAAGGTGTATGTGAGGTGCTCGAAAACAAGGTTTCAGGTGACGCCCCCAGAATAAAATTTGG
ACGGGGGGTTCAGTGGTGGCATTGTGCTATGACACCAATATAACCCTCACAAACCCCTTGGGCAATAAAT
ACTAGTGTAGGAATGAAACATTCTGAATATCTTTAACAATAGAAATCCATGGGGTGGGGACAAGCCGTAA
AGACTGGATGTCCATCTCACACGAATTTATGGCTATGGGCAACACATAATCCTAGTGCAATATGATACTG
GGGTTATTAAGATGTGTCCCAGGCAGGGACCAAGACAGGTGAACCATGTTGTTACACTCTATTTGTAACA
AGGGGAAAGAGAGTGGACGCCGACAGCAGCGGACTCCACTGGTTGTCTCTAACACCCCCGAAAATTAAAC
GGGGCTCCACGCCAATGGGGCCCATAAACAAAGACAAGTGGCCACTCTTTTTTTTGAAATTGTGGAGTGG
GGGCACGCGTCAGCCCCCACACGCCGCCCTGCGGTTTTGGACTGTAAAATAAGGGTGTAATAACTTGGCT
GATTGTAACCCCGCTAACCACTGCGGTCAAACCACTTGCCCACAAAACCACTAATGGCACCCCGGGGAAT
ACCTGCATAAGTAGGTGGGCGGGCCAAGATAGGGGCGCGATTGCTGCGATCTGGAGGACAAATTACACAC
ACTTGCGCCTGAGCGCCAAGCACAGGGTTGTTGGTCCTCATATTCACGAGGTCGCTGAGAGCACGGTGGG
CTAATGTTGCCATGGGTAGCATATACTACCCAAATATCTGGATAGCATATGCTATCCTAATCTATATCTG
GGTAGCATAGGCTATCCTAATCTATATCTGGGTAGTATATGCTATCCTAATCTGTATCCGGGTAGCATAT
GCTATCCTAATAGAGATTAGGGTAGTATATGCTATCCTAATTTATATCTGGGTAGCATATACTACCCAAA
TATCTGGATAGCATATGCTATCCTAATCTATATCTGGGTAGCATATGCTATCCTAATCTATATCTGGGTA
GCATAGGCTATCCTAATCTATATCTGGGTAGCATATGCTATCCTAATCTATATCTGGGTAGTATATGCTA
TCCTAATTTATATCTGGGTAGCATAGGCTATCCTAATCTATATCTGGGTAGCATATGCTATCCTAATCTA
TATCTGGGTAGTATATGCTATCCTAATCTGTATCCGGGTAGCATATGCTATCCTCATGCATATACAGTCA
GCATATGATACCCAGTAGTAGAGTGGGAGTGCTATCCTTTGCATATGCCGCCACCTCCCAAGGGGGCGTG
AATTTTCGCTGCTTGTCCTTTTCCTGCTGGTTGCTCCCATTCTTAGGTGAATTTAAGGAGGCCAGGCTAA
AGCCGTCGCATGTCTGATTGCTCACCAGGTAAATGTCGCTAATGTTTTCCAACGCGAGAAGGTGTTGAGC
GCGGAGCTGAGTGACGTGACAACATGGGTATGCCCAATTGCCCCATGTTGGGAGGACGAAAATGGTGACA
AGACAGATGGCCAGAAATACACCAACAGCACGCATGATGTCTACTGGGGATTTATTCTTTAGTGCGGGGG
AATACACGGCTTTTAATACGATTGAGGGCGTCTCCTAACAAGTTACATCACTCCTGCCCTTCCTCACCCT
CATCTCCATCACCTCCTTCATCTCCGTCATCTCCGTCATCACCCTCCGCGGCAGCCCCTTCCACCATAGG
TGGAAACCAGGGAGGCAAATCTACTCCATCGTCAAAGCTGCACACAGTCACCCTGATATTGCAGGTAGGA
GCGGGCTTTGTCATAACAAGGTCCTTAATCGCATCCTTCAAAACCTCAGCAAATATATGAGTTTGTAAAA
AGACCATGAAATAACAGACAATGGACTCCCTTAGCGGGCCAGGTTGTGGGCCGGGTCCAGGGGCCATTCC
AAAGGGGAGACGACTCAATGGTGTAAGACGACATTGTGGAATAGCAAGGGCAGTTCCTCGCCTTAGGTTG
TAAAGGGAGGTCTTACTACCTCCATATACGAACACACCGGCGACCCAAGTTCCTTCGTCGGTAGTCCTTT
CTACGTGACTCCTAGCCAGGAGAGCTCTTAAACCTTCTGCAATGTTCTCAAATTTCGGGTTGGAACCTCC
TTGACCACGATGCTTTCCAAACCACCCTCCTTTTTTGCGCCTGCCTCCATCACCCTGACCCCGGGGTCCA
GTGCTTGGGCCTTCTCCTGGGTCATCTGCGGGGCCCTGCTCTATCGCTCCCGGGGGCACGTCAGGCTCAC
CATCTGGGCCACCTTCTTGGTGGTATTCAAAATAATCGGCTTCCCCTACAGGGTGGAAAAATGGCCTTCT
ACCTGGAGGGGGCCTGCGCGGTGGAGACCCGGATGATGATGACTGACTACTGGGACTCCTGGGCCTCTTT
TCTCCACGTCCACGACCTCTCCCCCTGGCTCTTTCACGACTTCCCCCCCTGGCTCTTTCACGTCCTCTAC
CCCGGCGGCCTCCACTACCTCCTCGACCCCGGCCTCCACTACCTCCTCGACCCCGGCCTCCACTGCCTCC
TCGACCCCGGCCTCCACCTCCTGCTCCTGCCCCTCCTGCTCCTGCCCCTCCTCCTGCTCCTGCCCCTCCT
GCCCCTCCTGCTCCTGCCCCTCCTGCCCCTCCTGCTCCTGCCCCTCCTGCCCCTCCTGCTCCTKCCACTC
CTKCCCCTCCTCCTGCTCCTGCCCCTCCTGCCCCTCCTCCTGCTCCTGCCCCTCCTGCCCCTCCTGCTCC
TGCCCCTCCTGCCCCTCCTGCTCCTGCCCCTCCTGCSCCTCCTGCTCCTGCCCCTCCTGCTCCTGCCCCT
CCTGCTCCTGCCCCTCCTGCTCCTGCCCCTCCTGCCCCTCCTGCCCCTCCTCCTGCTCCTGCCCCTCCTG
CTCCTGCCCCTCCTGCCCCTCCTGCCCCTCCTGCTCCTGCCCCTCCTCCTGCTCCTGCCCCWCCKTSSST
CCCTGCCCCTCCTCCTGCTCCTGCCCCTCCTGCCCCTCCTCCTGCTCCTGCCCCTCCTCCTGCTCCTGCC
CCTCCTGCCCCTCCTGCCCCTCCTCCTSCTCCTSCCCCTCCTSCCCCTCCTCCTGCTCCTGCCCCTCCTC
CTGCTCCTGCCCCTCCTGCCCCTCCTGCCCCTCCTCCTGCTCCTGCCCCTCCTCCTGCTCCTGCCCCTCC
TGCCCCTCCTGCCCCTCCTGCCCCTCCTCCTGCTCCTGCCCCTCCTCCTGCTCCTGCCCCTCCTGCTCCT
GCCCCTCCCGCTCCTGCTCCTGCTCCTGTTCCACCGTGGGTCCCTTTGCAGCCAATGCAACTTGGACGTT
TTTGGGGTCTCCGGACACCATCTCTATGTCTTGGCCCTGATCCTGAGCCGCCCGGGGCTCCTGGTCTTCC
GCCTCCTCGTCCTCGTCCTCTTCCCCGTCCTCGTCCATGGTTATCACCCCCTCTTCTTTGAGGTCCACTG
CCGCCGGAGCCTTCTGGTCCAGATGTGTCTCCCTTCTCTCCTAGGCCATTTCCAGGTCCTGTACCTGGCC
CCTCGTCAGACATGATTCACACTAAAAGAGATCAATAGACATCTTTATTAGACGACGCTCAGTGAATACA
GGGAGTGCAGACTCCTGCCCCCTCCAACAGCCCCCCCACCCTCATCCCCTTCATGGTCGCTGTCAGACAG
ATCCAGGTCTGAAAATTCCCCATCCTCCGAACCATCCTCGTCCTCATCACCAATTACTCGCAGCCCGGAA
AACTCCCGCTGAACATCCTCAAGATTTGCGTCCTGAGCCTCAAGCCAGGCCTCAAATTCCTCGTCCCCCT
TTTTGCTGGACGGTAGGGATGGGGATTCTCGGGACCCCTCCTCTTCCTCTTCAAGGTCACCAGACAGAGA
TGCTACTGGGGCAACGGAAGAAAAGCTGGGTGCGGCCTGTGAGGATCAGCTTATCGATGATAAGCTGTCA
AACATGAGAATTCTTGAAGACGAAAGGGCCTCGTGATACGCCTATTTTTATAGGTTAATGTCATGATAAT
AATGGTTTCTTAGACGTCAGGTGGCACTTTTCGGGGAAATGTGCGCGGAACCCCTATTTGTTTATTTTTC
TAAATACATTCAAATATGTATCCGCTCATGAGACAATAACCCTGATAAATGCTTCAATAATATTGAAAAA
GGAAGAGTATGAGTATTCAACATTTCCGTGTCGCCCTTATTCCCTTTTTTGCGGCATTTTGCCTTCCTGT
TTTTGCTCACCCAGAAACGCTGGTGAAAGTAAAAGATGCTGAAGATCAGTTGGGTGCACGAGTGGGTTAC
ATCGAACTGGATCTCAACAGCGGTAAGATCCTTGAGAGTTTTCGCCCCGAAGAACGTTTTCCAATGATGA
GCACTTTTAAAGTTCTGCTATGTGGCGCGGTATTATCCCGTGTTGACGCCGGGCAAGAGCAACTCGGTCG
CCGCATACACTATTCTCAGAATGACTTGGTTGAGTACTCACCAGTCACAGAAAAGCATCTTACGGATGGC
ATGACAGTAAGAGAATTATGCAGTGCTGCCATAACCATGAGTGATAACACTGCGGCCAACTTACTTCTGA
CAACGATCGGAGGACCGAAGGAGCTAACCGCTTTTTTGCACAACATGGGGGATCATGTAACTCGCCTTGA
TCGTTGGGAACCGGAGCTGAATGAAGCCATACCAAACGACGAGCGTGACACCACGATGCCTGCAGCAATG
GCAACAACGTTGCGCAAACTATTAACTGGCGAACTACTTACTCTAGCTTCCCGGCAACAATTAATAGACT
GGATGGAGGCGGATAAAGTTGCAGGACCACTTCTGCGCTCGGCCCTTCCGGCTGGCTGGTTTATTGCTGA
TAAATCTGGAGCCGGTGAGCGTGGGTCTCGCGGTATCATTGCAGCACTGGGGCCAGATGGTAAGCCCTCC
CGTATCGTAGTTATCTACACGACGGGGAGTCAGGCAACTATGGATGAACGAAATAGACAGATCGCTGAGA
TAGGTGCCTCACTGATTAAGCATTGGTAACTGTCAGACCAAGTTTACTCATATATACTTTAGATTGATTT
AAAACTTCATTTTTAATTTAAAAGGATCTAGGTGAAGATCCTTTTTGATAATCTCATGACCAAAATCCCT
TAACGTGAGTTTTCGTTCCACTGAGCGTCAGACCCCGTAGAAAAGATCAAAGGATCTTCTTGAGATCCTT
TTTTTCTGCGCGTAATCTGCTGCTTGCAAACAAAAAAACCACCGCTACCAGCGGTGGTTTGTTTGCCGGA
TCAAGAGCTACCAACTCTTTTTCCGAAGGTAACTGGCTTCAGCAGAGCGCAGATACCAAATACTGTCCTT
CTAGTGTAGCCGTAGTTAGGCCACCACTTCAAGAACTCTGTAGCACCGCCTACATACCTCGCTCTGCTAA
TCCTGTTACCAGTGGCTGCTGCCAGTGGCGATAAGTCGTGTCTTACCGGGTTGGACTCAAGACGATAGTT
ACCGGATAAGGCGCAGCGGTCGGGCTGAACGGGGGGTTCGTGCACACAGCCCAGCTTGGAGCGAACGACC
TACACCGAACTGAGATACCTACAGCGTGAGCTATGAGAAAGCGCCACGCTTCCCGAAGGGAGAAAGGCGG
ACAGGTATCCGGTAAGCGGCAGGGTCGGAACAGGAGAGCGCACGAGGGAGCTTCCAGGGGGAAACGCCTG
GTATCTTTATAGTCCTGTCGGGTTTCGCCACCTCTGACTTGAGCGTCGATTTTTGTGATGCTCGTCAGGG
GGGCGGAGCCTATGGAAAAACGCCAGCAACGCGGCCTTTTTACGGTTCCTGGCCTTTTGCTGGCCTTGAA
GCTGTCCCTGATGGTCGTCATCTACCTGCCTGGACAGCATGGCCTGCAACGCGGGCATCCCGATGCCGCC
GGAAGCGAGAAGAATCATAATGGGGAAGGCCATCCAGCCTCGCGTCGAACTAGATGATCCGGCTGTGGAA
TGTGTGTCAGTTAGGGTGTGGAAAGTCCCCAGGCTCCCCAGCAGGCAGAAGTATGCAAAGCATGCATCTC
AATTAGTCAGCAACCAGGTGTGGAAAGTCCCCAGGCTCCCCAGCAGGCAGAAGTATGCAAAGCATGCATC
TCAATTAGTCAGCAACCATAGTCCCGCCCCTAACTCCGCCCATCCCGCCCCTAACTCCGCCCAGTTCCGC
CCATTCTCCGCCCCATGGCTGACTAATTTTTTTTATTTATGCAGAGGCCGAGGCCGCCTCGGCCTCTGAG
CTATTCCAGAAGTAGTGAGGAGGCTTTTTTGGAGGGTGACCGCCACGACCGGTATGGCCAAGCCTTTGTC
TCAAGAAGAATCCACCCTCATTGAAAGAGCAACGGCTACAATCAACAGCATCCCCATCTCTGAAGACTAC
AGCGTCGCCAGCGCAGCTCTCTCTAGCGACGGCCGCATCTTCACTGGTGTCAATGTATATCATTTTACTG
GGGGACCTTGTGCAGAACTCGTGGTGCTGGGCACTGCTGCTGCTGCGGCAGCTGGCAACCTGACTTGTAT
CGTCGCGATCGGAAATGAGAACAGGGGCATCTTGAGCCCCTGCGGACGGTGCCGACAGGTGCTTCTCGAT
CTGCATCCTGGGATCAAAGCCATAGTGAAGGACAGTGATGGACAGCCGACGGCAGTTGGGATTCGTGAAT
TGCTGCCCTCTGGTTATGTGTGGGAGGGCTAACGGTCCGACGCGGCCCGACGGGTCCGAGGGGGGTCGAC
CTCGAAACTTGTTTATTGCAGCTTATAATGGTTACAAATAAAGCAATAGCATCACAAATTTCACAAATAA
AGCATTTTTTTCACTGCATTCTAGTTGTGGTTTGTCCAAACTCATCAATGTATCTTATCATGTCTGGATC
TGATCCGAACCCCTTCCTCGACCAATTCTCATGTTTGACAGCTTATCATCGCAGATCCGGGCAACGTTGT
TGCCATTGCTCGACCAATTCTCATGTTTGACAGCTTATCATCGCAGATCCGTATGGTGCACTCTCAGTAC
AATCTGCTCTGATGCCGCATAGTTAAGCCAGTATCTGCTCCCTGCTTGTGTGTTGGAGGTCGCTGAGTAG
TGCGCGAGCAAAATTTAAGCTACAACAAGGCAAGGCTTGACCGACAATTGCATGAAGAATCTGCTTAGGG
TTAGGCGTTTTGCGCTGCTTCGCGATGTACGGGCCAGATATACGCGTATCTGAGGGGACTAGGGTGTGTT
TAGGCGAAAAGCGGGGCTTCGGTTGTACGCGGTTAGGAGTCCCCTCAGGATATAGTAGTTTCGCTTTTGC
ATAGGGAGGGGGAAATGTAGTCTTATGCAATACTCTTGTAGTCTTGCAACATGGTAACGATGAGTTAGCA
ACATGCCTTACAAGGAGAGAAAAAGCACCGTGCATGCCGATTGGTGGAAGTAAGGTGGTACGATCGTGCC
TTATTAGGAAGGCAACAGACGGGTCTGACATGGATTGGACGAACCACTGAATTCCGCATTGCAGAGATAT
TGTATTTAAGTGCCTAGCTCGATACAATAAACGCCATTTGACCATTCACCACATTGGTGTGCACCTCCAA
GCTGGCCGGGGATCCTCTAGGGCCTCTGAGCTATTCCAGAAGTAGTGAAGAGGCTTTTTTGGAGGCCTAG
GCTTTTGCAAAAAGCTCCGGATCGATCCTGAGAACTTCAGGGTGAGTTTGGGGACCCTTGATTGTTCTTT
CTTTTTCGCTATTGTAAAATTCATGTTATATGGAGGGGGCAAAGTTTTCAGGGTGTTGTTTAGAATGGGA
AGATGTCCCTTGTATCACCATGGACCCTCATGATAATTTTGTTTCTTTCACTTTCTACTCTGTTGACAAC
CATTGTCTCCTCTTATTTTCTTTTCATTTTCTGTAACTTTTTCGTTAAACTTTAGCTTGCATTTGTAACG
AATTTTTAAATTCACTTTTGTTTATTTGTCAGATTGTAAGTACTTTCTCTAATCACTTTTTTTTCAAGGC
AATCAGGGTATATTATATTGTACTTCAGCACAGTTTTAGAGAACAATTGTTATAATTAAATGATAAGGTA
GAATATTTCTGCATATAAATTCTGGCTGGCGTGGAAATATTCTTATTGGTAGAAACAACTACATCCTGGT
CATCATCCTGCCTTTCTCTTTATGGTTACAATGATATACACTGTTTGAGATGAGGATAAAATACTCTGAG
TCCAAACCGGGCCCCTCTGCTAACCATGTTCATGCCTTCTTCTTTTTCCTACAGCTCCTGGGCAACGTGC
TGGTTATTGTGCTGTCTCATCATTTTGGCAAAGAATTGTAATACGACTCACTATAGGGCGAATTGATATG
TCTAGATTAGATAAAAGTAAAGTGATTAACAGCGCATTAGAGCTGCTTAATGAGGTCGGAATCGAAGGTT
TAACAACCCGTAAACTCGCCCAGAAGCTAGGTGTAGAGCAGCCTACATTGTATTGGCATGTAAAAAATAA
GCGGGCTTTGCTCGACGCCTTAGCCATTGAGATGTTAGATAGGCACCATACTCACTTTTGCCCTTTAGAA
GGGGAAAGCTGGCAAGATTTTTTACGTAATAACGCTAAAAGTTTTAGATGTGCTTTACTAAGTCATCGCG
ATGGAGCAAAAGTACATTTAGGTACACGGCCTACAGAAAAACAGTATGAAACTCTCGAAAATCAATTAGC
CTTTTTATGCCAACAAGGTTTTTCACTAGAGAATGCATTATATGCACTCAGCGCTGTGGGGCATTTTACT
TTAGGTTGCGTATTGGAAGATCAAGAGCATCAAGTCGCTAAAGAAGAAAGGGAAACACCTACTACTGATA
GTATGCCGCCATTATTACGACAAGCTATCGAATTATTTGATCACCAAGGTGCAGAGCCAGCCTTCTTATT
CGGCCTTGAATTGATCATATGCGGATTAGAAAAACAACTTAAATGTGAAAGTGGGTCCGCGTACAGCGGA
TCCCGGGAATTCAGATCTTATTAAAGCAGAACTTGTTTATTGCAGCTTATAATGGTTACAAATAAAGCAA
TAGCATCACAAATTTCACAAATAAAGCATTTTTTTCACTGCATTCTAGTTGTGGTTTGTCCAAACTCATC
AATGTATCTTATCATGTCTGGTCGAATCCATGGCGCAGAACTGGTAGGTATGGAAGATCCGCGTTGACAT
TGATTATTGACTAGTTATTAATAGTAATCAATTACGGGGTCATTAGTTCATAGCCCATATATGGAGTTCC
GCGTTACATAACTTACGGTAAATGGCCCGCCTGGCTGACCGCCCAACGACCCCCGCCCATTGACGTCAAT
AATGACGTATGTTCCCATAGTAACGCCAATAGGGACTTTCCATTGACGTCAATGGGTGGAGTATTTACGG
TAAACTGCCCACTTGGCAGTACATCAAGTGTATCATATGCCAAGTACGCCCCCTATTGACGTCAATGACG
GTAAATGGCCCGCCTGGCATTATGCCCAGTACATGACCTTATGGGACTTTCCTACTTGGCAGTACATCTA
CGTATTAGTCATCGCTATTACCATGGTGATGCGGTTTTGGCAGTACATCAATGGGCGTGGATAGCGGTTT
GACTCACGGGGATTTCCAAGTCTCCACCCCATTGACGTCAATGGGAGTTTGTTTTGGCACCAAAATCAAC
GGGACTTTCCAAAATGTCGTAACAACTCCGCCCCATTGACGCAAATGGGCGGTAGGCGTGTACGGTGGGA
GGTCTATATAAGCAGAGCTCTCCCTATCAGTGATAGAGATCTCCCTATCAGTGATAGAGATCGTCGACGA
GCTCGTTTAGTGAACCGTCAGATCGCCTGGAGACGCCATCCACGCTGTTTTGACCTCCATAGAAGACACC
GGGACCGATCCAGCCTCCGGACTCTAGCGTTTAAACTTAAGCTTACCACCATGGATTATAAAGACGATGA
TGACAAGCACCACCACCACCACCACGACAAGGATTGTGAAATGAAACGCACCACACTGGACAGCCCTTTG
GGGAAGCTGGAGCTGTCTGGTTGTGAGCAGGGTCTGCACGAAATAATTTTTCTGGGCAAGGGGACGTCTG
CAGCTGATGCCGTGGAGGTCCCAGCCCCCGCTGCGGTTCTCGGAGGTCCGGAGCCCCTGATACAGGCTAC
AGCCTGGCTGAATGCCTATTTCCACCAGCCCGAGGCTATCGAAGAGTTCCCCGTGCCGGCTCTTCACCAT
CCCGTTTTCCAGCAAGAGTCGTTCACCAGACAGGTGTTATGGAAGCTGCTGAAGGTTGTGAAATTCGGAG
AAGTGATTTCTGAGTCACACTTAGCAGCCCTGGTAGGCAACCCCGCAGCCACGGCAGCAGTGAATACGGC
ACTGGATGGCAATCCTGTCCCTATCCTGATCCCGTGCCACAGAGTGGTCCAGGGGGATTCGGATGTGGGG
CCGTACCTTGGTGGACTGGCCGTGAAGGAATGGCTTCTGGCCCATGAAGGCCACCGGTTGGGGAAGCCAG
GCTTGGGATTCGAACTGGAGGTGCTGTTCCAGGGCCCCGGTACCGCCATCACAAGTTTGTACAAAAAAGC
AGGCTTGAAGGAATTCGGTACCATGAAGAATCTGCTCACTGAGAAGTGTATATCAAGCCACAATTTCCAT
CAAAAAGTGATTAAGCAGAGAATGGAGAAGAAGGTTGATTCCAGGTATTTTAAGGATGGTGCAGTTAAGA
AACCTTATTCTGCAAAGACACTGTCCAACAAGAAGTCTTCTGCATCCTTTGGGATCCGGAGGGAGTTACC
TAGTACCAGTCATCTAGTGCAGTATCGTGGCACACATACTTGTACCCGACAGGGCCGGTTAAGAGAACTG
CGCATCAGATGCGTGGCCAGAAAGTTCTTATATTTATGGATTCGAATGACTTTTGGAAGAGTATTTCCCT
CTAAAGCCAGATTTTACTATGAGCAGCGATTACTACGGAAGGTCTTCGAAGAATGGAAAGAGGAGTGGTG
GGTTTTCCAGCACGAGTGGAAACTCTGTGTTCGAGCTGACTGTCACTACAGGTATTACCTGTACAACCTG
ATGTTCCAGACGTGGAAGACCTATGTGCGTCAGCAGCAGGAGATGAGGAACAAGTACATTAGAGCCGAGG
TTCATGATGCAAAGCAAAAGATGCGACAGGCCTGGAAGTCCTGGTTGATCTACGTGGTTGTTCGTAGGAC
CAAACTTCAGATGCAGACTACAGCTCTGGAGTTTAGGCAACGGATTATCTTACGGGTGTGGTGGAGCACG
TGGAGGCAGCGACTAGGACAGGTCCGTGTGAGCCGTGCCCTCCATGCCTCTGCTTTGAAGCACAGGGCCC
TGAGCCTCCAGGTGCAGGCTTGGTCACAGTGGCGGGAACAGCTCCTGTATGTCCAGAAGGAGAAACAAAA
GGTTGTCTCTGCAGTGAAACATCATCAGCACTGGCAAAAACGGAGATTTCTAAAGGCCTGGCTTGAATAC
CTGCAAGTCCGCAGAGTGAAGAGACAGCAGAATGAGATGGCTGAGCGATTCCATCATGTCACTGTGCTCC
AGATATACTTCTGTGACTGGCAGCAGGCCTGGGAGCGGAGGGAGAGCTTGTACGCTCACCATGCCCAGGT
GGAGAAACTGGCCAGGAAGATGGCCCTGCGGCGCGCCTTTACTCACTGGAAACACTACATGCTGCTGTGT
GCAGAAGAAGCTGCCCAGTTTGAGATGGCAGAAGAGCACCACAGGCACAGCCAGCTGTATTTTTGCTTTA
GAGCCCTAAAAGACAATGTGACCCACGCTCATCTCCAGCAAATAAGAAGGAATCTTGCTCACCAGCAGCA
TGGTGTCACGCTGCTGCACAGGTTCTGGAACCTCTGGCGGTCTCAGATTGAGCAGAAAAAGGAAAGAGAG
CTGCTCCCCTTACTGCATGCTGCCTGGGACCACTACAGAATAGCACTGCTGTGCAAATGTATCGAATTGT
GGCTACAGTATACTCAGAAGAGGCGGTACAAGCAGCTGCTACAGGCCAGAGCGGATGGTCATTTCCAGCA
GAGAGCCCTGCCTGCTGCCTTCCACACATGGAACAGACTCTGGCGATGGCGCCACCAGGAAAATGTCCTC
AGTGCAAGAGCAACACGTTTCCACAGGGAGACATTAGAGAAGCAAGTATTTTCTCTCTGGAGGCAGAAGA
TGTTTCAGCATCGAGAAAACCGCCTGGCAGAGAGAATGGCCATCCTTCACGCAGAGCGACAGCTTCTGTA
TAGGTCTTGGTTCATGTGGCACCAGCAGGCAGCAGCACGTCACCAGGAGCAGGAGTGGCAAACAGTGGCC
TGTGCCCACCACCGCCACGGGCGGCTCAAGAAAGCTTTCTGCCTCTGGAGGGAAAGTGCCCAAGGGCTCA
GAACAGAGAGGACGGGCAGGGTGCGGGCAGCAGAATTCCACATGGCCCAGCTCCTGCGTTGGGCCTGGAG
CCAGTGGAGGGAGTGCCTGGCCCTGCGGGGAGCGGAGCGGCAGAAGCTGATGCGAGCAGACCTGCACCAC
CAGCACAGCGTGCTGCACAGGGCGCTGCAGGCATGGGTGACTTACCAGGGCAGGGTGCGAAGCATCCTCC
GGGAGGTGGCAGCCAGGGAGAGCCAGCACAACAGGCAGCTGCTGCGCGGGGCATTACGTCGCTGGAAAGA
GAACACCATGGCCCGAGTGGATGAAGCCAAAAAAACCTTTCAAGCAAGTACTCATTACAGAAGGACCATA
TGTTCCAAGGTCCTGGTCCAGTGGCGGGAAGCTGTGTCAGTGCAGATGTATTACCGACAGCAGGAGGACT
GTGCCATCTGGGAGGCCCAGAAGGTGCTGGACAGGGGCTGTCTGCGGACCTGGTTTCAGCGCTGGTGGGA
CTGCAGCCGGAGGTCAGCCCAGCAGAGACTGCAGCTGGAGAGGGCAGTGCAACACCACCACCGGCAGCTG
CTGCTGGAGGGGCTGGCCCGGTGGAAGACGCACCATCTGCAGTGTGTCAGGAAGAGGCTCCTGCACAGGC
AGAGCACCCAACTGCTGGCACAGAGACTCAGCCGGACCTGCTTCCGCCAGTGGAGACAACAGCTGGCAGC
CAGGAGGCAGGAGCAGCGGGCGACAGTGCGGGCCCTGTGGTTCTGGGCCTTCTCGCTGCAGGCAAAGGTG
TGGGCCACGTGGCTGGCCTTTGTACTGGAAAGGAGGAGAAAGAAGGCGCGGCTGCAGTGGGCGCTCCAGG
CCTACCAGGGGCAGCTCCTCCAGGAGGGTGCCACGCGGCTCCTGCGCTTTGCAGCCAGCATGAAGGCCTC
CCGGCAGCAGCTGCAGGCCCAGCAGCAGGTCCAGGCGGCTCACAGTCTCCATCGTGCCGTCCGCCGCTGT
GCCACGCTCTGGAAACAGAAAGTGCTGGGCCGGGGCGGGAAGCCTCAGCCCCTGGCAGCCATCGCACCCA
GCAGGAAAGTGACGTTTGAGGGTCCCCTTCTCAACCGCATTGCTGCTGGGGCTGGGGATGGCACCCTTGA
GACCAAGAGGCCACAGGCTTCTCGGCCTCTGGGAGCTCTGGGCCGCCTGGCTGCTGAGGAGCCCCACGCC
CTGGAGCTCAACACTGCCCACTCAGCGAGGAAGCAGCCGCGACGCCCACACTTCCTGTTGGAGCCTGCGC
AGAGCCAGAGGCCTCAGAAGCCACAGGAACATGGCCTAGGCATGGCTCAGCCAGCAGCCCCCTCCCTGAC
GCGGCCCTTCCTGGCAGAGGCCCCGACAGCACTGGTCCCACACAGCCCCCTGCCTGGGGCCCTGTCAAGC
GCCCCTGGCCCGAAGCAGCCCCCGACGGCAAGCACAGGCCCGGAGCTGCTGCTGCTGCCTCTTTCCTCCT
TCATGCCCTGCGGGGCGGCTGCACCAGCCAGGGTGTCAGCACAGCGGGCTACTCCTAGGGATAAGCCCCC
GGTCCCCTCATCCCTGGCCAGTGTCCCTGACCCCCATCTACTCCTTCCTGGGGACTTCTCAGCCACCAGG
GCTGGGCCTGGACTTTCAACTGCAGGCAGCCTGGACCTTGAGGCTGAACTTGAGGAGATCCAGCAGCAAC
TACTGCACTACCAGACCACCAAGCAGAACCTCTGGTCCTGTCGGCGGCAAGCGAGCAGCCTGCGCAGGTG
GCTGGAGCTGAACAGAGAGGAGCCAGGGCCTGAGGACCAGGAAGTAGAGCAGCAGGTGCAGAAAGAGCTG
GAACAGGTGGAAATGCAGATCCAGCTGCTGGCAGAGGAGCTCCAGGCTCAGCGCCAGCCCATTGGCGCCT
GCGTTGCCCGCATCCAGGCCCTGCGGCAGGCCCTGTGCTAGCTCGAGTGCGGCCGCAACCCAGCTTTC
Features (pLannotate 1.2.2; 31 found; start..end, strand, type, name):
     85..196     +  polyA_signal   bGH poly(A) signal: bovine growth hormone polyadenylation signal
    737..2294    -  rep_origin     oriP (fragment): Epstein-Barr virus oriP replication origin (Yates et al., 2000)
   2407..2625    -  CDS            gL (fragment): GL_EBVB9 - Experimental evidence at protein level: Swiss-Prot protein existence level 1. The heterodimer glycoprotein H-glycoprotein L is required for the fusion of viral and plasma membranes leading to virus entry into the host cell. Acts as a functional inhibitor of gH and maintains gH in an inhibited form. Upon binding to host integrins, gL dissociates from gH leading to activation of the viral fusion glycoproteins gB and gH. Fusion of EBV with B-lymphocytes requires the additional receptor- binding protein gp42, which forms a complex with gH/gL. The heterodimer gH/gL targets also host EPHA
   2708..4633    -  CDS            EBNA1: Epstein-Barr nuclear antigen 1, also known as EBNA-1 crucial for latent viral infection, and for episomal amplification of vectors containing the oriP origin (Okita et al., 2013)
   4671..5015    -  CDS            BRRF2_EBVB9 (fragment): Protein inferred from homology: Swiss-Prot protein existence level 3. From Epstein-Barr virus (strain B95-8) (HHV-4) (Human herpesvirus 4).
   5018..5041    -  promoter       tet promoter (fragment): E. coli promoter for tetracycline efflux protein gene
   5154..5258    +  promoter       AmpR promoter: bla
   5259..6119    +  CDS            AmpR: β-lactamase; bla; confers resistance to ampicillin, carbenicillin, and related antibiotics
   6290..6878    +  rep_origin     ori: high-copy-number ColE1/pMB1/pBR322/pUC origin of replication
   6924..7047    -  CDS            TcR (fragment): tetracycline efflux protein; tet; confers resistance to tetracycline
   7085..7382    +  promoter       SV40 promoter: SV40 enhancer and early promoter
   7404..7802    +  CDS            BSD: blasticidin S deaminase; Aspergillus terreus BSD; confers resistance to blasticidin
   7846..7980    +  polyA_signal   SV40 poly(A) signal: SV40 polyadenylation signal
   8102..8154    -  misc_feature   bom (fragment): basis of mobility region from pBR322
   8285..8378    +  ncRNA          Retro dr1: Accession: RF00214 - Retrovirus direct repeat 1 (dr1)
   8414..8675    +  promoter       RSV promoter: Rous sarcoma virus enhancer/promoter
   8701..8761    +  promoter       SV40 promoter (fragment): SV40 early promoter
   8792..9364    +  intron         β-globin intron: intron from rabbit β-globin gene
   9419..9437    +  promoter       T7 promoter: promoter for bacteriophage T7 RNA polymerase
   9448..10068   +  CDS            tetR: TETR2_ECOLX - Experimental evidence at protein level: Swiss-Prot protein existence level 1. TetR is the repressor of the tetracycline resistance element; its N-terminal region forms a helix-turn-helix structure and binds DNA. Binding of tetracycline to TetR reduces the repressor affinity for the tetracycline resistance gene (tetA) promoter operator sites. From Escherichia coli.
  10110..10231   +  polyA_signal   SV40 poly(A) signal: SV40 polyadenylation signal
  10286..10665   +  enhancer       CMV enhancer: human cytomegalovirus immediate early enhancer
  10666..10869   +  promoter       CMV promoter: human cytomegalovirus (CMV) immediate early promoter
  10871..10890   +  promoter       PLtetO-1 promoter (fragment): modified phage lambda PL promoter with tet operator sites (Lutz and Bujard, 1997)
  10892..10911   +  promoter       PLtetO-1 promoter (fragment): modified phage lambda PL promoter with tet operator sites (Lutz and Bujard, 1997)
  10919..10952   +  promoter       TRE3GV promoter (fragment): 3rd-generation Tet-responsive promoter that can be activated by binding of Tet-On® 3G, optimized for retroviral and lentiviral vectors
  11068..11085   +  CDS            9xHis (fragment): 9xHis affinity tag
  11086..11628   +  CDS            MGMT (fragment): MGMT_HUMAN - Experimental evidence at protein level: Swiss-Prot protein existence level 1. Involved in the cellular defense against the biological effects of O6-methylguanine (O6-MeG) and O4-methylthymine (O4-MeT) in DNA. Repairs the methylated nucleobase in DNA by stoichiometrically transferring the methyl group to a cysteine residue in the enzyme. This is a suicide reaction: the enzyme is irreversibly inactivated. From Homo sapiens (Human).
  11671..11695   +  protein_bind   attB1: mutant version of attB; recombination site for the Gateway® BP reaction BP Clonase™
  11713..15438   +  CDS            SFI1: SFI1_HUMAN - Also known as KIAA0542. Experimental evidence at protein level: Swiss-Prot protein existence level 1. Plays a role in the dynamic structure of centrosome- associated contractile fibers via its interaction with CETN2. From Homo sapiens (Human).
  15458..14      -  protein_bind   attB2 (across the origin): mutant version of attB; recombination site for the Gateway® BP reaction BP Clonase™
