[The description below was written by a language model from this plasmid's Addgene catalogue record and pLannotate feature annotations shown in this document.]
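Description:
pEBTetBl-CLIP-Sfi1 is an episomal, tetracycline-regulated mammalian expression plasmid built on the pEBTetBl backbone and carrying human SFI1, a centrosomal protein, fused at its N terminus to the CLIP-tag. In E. coli it is propagated through a high-copy ColE1/pUC-type origin with ampicillin resistance. In mammalian cells the Epstein-Barr virus oriP origin together with the EBNA1 coding sequence allows the plasmid to be retained as a replicating episome rather than requiring integration. An SV40 promoter-driven blasticidin S deaminase cassette provides selection for cells that keep it. Short EBV and pBR322-derived fragments in the annotation (gL, BRRF2, tet promoter, TcR, bom) appear to be backbone remnants rather than functional parts.

The expression cassette uses the CMV enhancer/promoter followed by two tet operator sites (CMV-TetO2), which the annotation software labels as PLtetO-1 and TRE fragments. A separate cassette on the same plasmid expresses TetR from an RSV/SV40 promoter region with a rabbit β-globin intron and SV40 poly(A). The repressor therefore silences the CMV-TetO2 promoter until tetracycline or an analogue releases it. The open reading frame begins with the FLAG and His tags listed in the record, although only the His tag is annotated. It continues with the CLIP-tag, detected as an MGMT fragment because CLIP is an engineered O6-alkylguanine-DNA alkyltransferase that reacts covalently with benzylcytosine substrates. SFI1 follows, flanked by attB1 and attB2 sites from Gateway cloning, and the transcript ends at the bGH poly(A) signal.

The associated publication indicates use in selective chemical crosslinking studies of centrosomal protein complexes. The depositor and repository sequences differ by about 100 nt, mainly within oriP, but share the same feature layout.
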