Addgene plasmid #136842: pEBTetBl-CLIP-Sfi1
Purpose: Mammalian expression of the centrosomal protein hSfi1 N-terminally fused to CLIP-tag
Depositing lab: Kai Johnsson. Depositing organization: Swiss Federal Institute of Technology (EPFL). Publication: Selective chemical crosslinking reveals a Cep57-Cep63-Cep152 centrosomal complex. Lukinavicius G, Lavogina D, Orpinell M, Umezawa K, Reymond L, Garin N, Gonczy P, Johnsson K. Curr Biol. 2013 Feb 4;23(3):265-70. doi: 10.1016/j.cub.2012.12.030. Epub 2013 Jan 17. PubMed 23333316.
Backbone
  Vector backbone: pEBTetBl
  Backbone size w/o insert (bp): 10957
  Vector type: Mammalian Expression
  Selectable markers: Blasticidin
Growth in bacteria
  Bacterial resistance: Ampicillin, 100 μg/mL
  Growth temperature: 37°C
  Growth strain: DH5alpha
  Copy number: High Copy
Gene/Insert
  Gene/Insert name: CLIP-hSfi1
  Species: H. sapiens (human), Synthetic
  Insert size (bp): 4617
  Entrez Gene: SFI1 (a.k.a. PISD, PPP1R139, hSfi1p)
  Promoter: CMV-TetO2
  Tag / fusion protein: FLAG-tag / His-tag (N terminal on insert)
  Cloning method: Gateway Cloning
  Sequencing primers: 5′ CMV_Fwd; 3′ BGH_Rev
Terms and licenses: Academic/Nonprofit Terms; Industry Terms: Not Available to Industry
How to cite: pEBTetBl-CLIP-Sfi1 was a gift from Kai Johnsson (Addgene plasmid # 136842 ; http://n2t.net/addgene:136842 ; RRID:Addgene_136842)
