>Addgene plasmid #136842 | pEBTetBl-CLIP-Sfi1 | depositor partial sequence | sequence record 264115 | Insert
ATGGGCGGTAGGCGTGTACGGTGGGAGGTCTATATAAGCAGAGCTCTCCCTATCAGTGATAGAGATCTCC
CTATCAGTGATAGAGATCGTCGACGAGCTCGTTTAGTGAACCGTCAGATCGCCTGGAGACGCCATCCACG
CTGTTTTGACCTCCATAGAAGACACCGGGACCGATCCAGCCTCCGGACTCTAGCGTTTAAACTTAAGCTT
ACCACCATGGATTATAAAGACGATGATGACAAGCACCACCACCACCACCACGACAAGGATTGTGAAATGA
AACGCACCACACTGGACAGCCCTTTGGGGAAGCTGGAGCTGTCTGGTTGTGAGCAGGGTCTGCACGAAAT
AATTTTTCTGGGCAAGGGGACGTCTGCAGCTGATGCCGTGGAGGTCCCAGCCCCCGCTGCGGTTCTCGGA
GGTCCGGAGCCCCTGATACAGGCTACAGCCTGGCTGAATGCCTATTTCCACCAGCCCGAGGCTATCGAAG
AGTTCCCCGTGCCGGCTCTTCACCATCCCGTTTTCCAGCAAGAGTCGTTCACCAGACAGGTGTTATGGAA
GCTGCTGAAGGTTGTGAAATTCGGAGAAGTGATTTCTGAGTCACACTTAGCAGCCCTGGTAGGCAACCCC
GCAGCCACGGCAGCAGTGAATACGGCACTGGATGGCAATCCTGTCCCTATCCTGATCCCGTGCCACAGAG
TGGTCCAGGGGGATTCGGATGTGGGGCCGTACCTTGGTGGACTGGCCGTGAAGGAATGGCTTCTGGCCCA
TGAAGGCCACCGGTTGGGGAAGCCAGGCTTGGGATTCGAACTGGAGGTGCTGTTCCAGGGCCCCGGTACC
GCCATCACAAGTTTGTACAAAAAAGCAGGCTTGAAGGAATTCGGTACCATGAAGAATCTGCTCACTGAGA
AGTGTATATCAAGCCACAATTTCCATCAAAAAGTGATTAAGCAGAGAATGGAGAAGAAGGTTGATTCCAG
GTATTTTAAGGATGGTGCAGTTAAGAAACCTTATTCTGCAAAGACACTGTCCAACAAGAAGTCTTCTGCA
TCCTTTGGGATCCGGAGGGAGTTACCTAGTACCAGTCATCTAGTGCAGTATCGTGGCACACATACTTGTA
CCCGACAGGGCCGGTTAAGAGAACTGCGCATCAGATGCGTGGCCAGAAAGTTCTTATATTTATGGATTCG
AATGACTTTTGGAAGAGTATTTCCCTCTAAAGCCAGATTTTACTATGAGCAGCGATTACTACGGAAGGTC
TTCGAAGAATGGAAAGAGGAGTGGTGGGTTTTCCAGCACGAGTGGAAACTCTGTGTTCGAGCTGACTGTC
ACTACAGGTATTACCTGTACAACCTGATGTTCCAGACGTGGAAGACCTATGTGCGTCAGCAGCAGGAGAT
GAGGAACAAGTACATTAGAGCCGAGGTTCATGATGCAAAGCAAAAGATGCGACAGGCCTGGAAGTCCTGG
TTGATCTACGTGGTTGTTCGTAGGACCAAACTTCAGATGCAGACTACAGCTCTGGAGTTTAGGCAACGGA
TTATCTTACGGGTGTGGTGGAGCACGTGGAGGCAGCGACTAGGACAGGTCCGTGTGAGCCGTGCCCTCCA
TGCCTCTGCTTTGAAGCACAGGGCCCTGAGCCTCCAGGTGCAGGCTTGGTCACAGTGGCGGGAACAGCTC
CTGTATGTCCAGAAGGAGAAACAAAAGGTTGTCTCTGCAGTGAAACATCATCAGCACTGGCAAAAACGGA
GATTTCTAAAGGCCTGGCTTGAATACCTGCAAGTCCGCAGAGTGAAGAGACAGCAGAATGAGATGGCTGA
GCGATTCCATCATGTCACTGTGCTCCAGATATACTTCTGTGACTGGCAGCAGGCCTGGGAGCGGAGGGAG
AGCTTGTACGCTCACCATGCCCAGGTGGAGAAACTGGCCAGGAAGATGGCCCTGCGGCGCGCCTTTACTC
ACTGGAAACACTACATGCTGCTGTGTGCAGAAGAAGCTGCCCAGTTTGAGATGGCAGAAGAGCACCACAG
GCACAGCCAGCTGTATTTTTGCTTTAGAGCCCTAAAAGACAATGTGACCCACGCTCATCTCCAGCAAATA
AGAAGGAATCTTGCTCACCAGCAGCATGGTGTCACGCTGCTGCACAGGTTCTGGAACCTCTGGCGGTCTC
AGATTGAGCAGAAAAAGGAAAGAGAGCTGCTCCCCTTACTGCATGCTGCCTGGGACCACTACAGAATAGC
ACTGCTGTGCAAATGTATCGAATTGTGGCTACAGTATACTCAGAAGAGGCGGTACAAGCAGCTGCTACAG
GCCAGAGCGGATGGTCATTTCCAGCAGAGAGCCCTGCCTGCTGCCTTCCACACATGGAACAGACTCTGGC
GATGGCGCCACCAGGAAAATGTCCTCAGTGCAAGAGCAACACGTTTCCACAGGGAGACATTAGAGAAGCA
AGTATTTTCTCTCTGGAGGCAGAAGATGTTTCAGCATCGAGAAAACCGCCTGGCAGAGAGAATGGCCATC
CTTCACGCAGAGCGACAGCTTCTGTATAGGTCTTGGTTCATGTGGCACCAGCAGGCAGCAGCACGTCACC
AGGAGCAGGAGTGGCAAACAGTGGCCTGTGCCCACCACCGCCACGGGCGGCTCAAGAAAGCTTTCTGCCT
CTGGAGGGAAAGTGCCCAAGGGCTCAGAACAGAGAGGACGGGCAGGGTGCGGGCAGCAGAATTCCACATG
GCCCAGCTCCTGCGTTGGGCCTGGAGCCAGTGGAGGGAGTGCCTGGCCCTGCGGGGAGCGGAGCGGCAGA
AGCTGATGCGAGCAGACCTGCACCACCAGCACAGCGTGCTGCACAGGGCGCTGCAGGCATGGGTGACTTA
CCAGGGCAGGGTGCGAAGCATCCTCCGGGAGGTGGCAGCCAGGGAGAGCCAGCACAACAGGCAGCTGCTG
CGCGGGGCATTACGTCGCTGGAAAGAGAACACCATGGCCCGAGTGGATGAAGCCAAAAAAACCTTTCAAG
CAAGTACTCATTACAGAAGGACCATATGTTCCAAGGTCCTGGTCCAGTGGCGGGAAGCTGTGTCAGTGCA
GATGTATTACCGACAGCAGGAGGACTGTGCCATCTGGGAGGCCCAGAAGGTGCTGGACAGGGGCTGTCTG
CGGACCTGGTTTCAGCGCTGGTGGGACTGCAGCCGGAGGTCAGCCCAGCAGAGACTGCAGCTGGAGAGGG
CAGTGCAACACCACCACCGGCAGCTGCTGCTGGAGGGGCTGGCCCGGTGGAAGACGCACCATCTGCAGTG
TGTCAGGAAGAGGCTCCTGCACAGGCAGAGCACCCAACTGCTGGCACAGAGACTCAGCCGGACCTGCTTC
CGCCAGTGGAGACAACAGCTGGCAGCCAGGAGGCAGGAGCAGCGGGCGACAGTGCGGGCCCTGTGGTTCT
GGGCCTTCTCGCTGCAGGCAAAGGTGTGGGCCACGTGGCTGGCCTTTGTACTGGAAAGGAGGAGAAAGAA
GGCGCGGCTGCAGTGGGCGCTCCAGGCCTACCAGGGGCAGCTCCTCCAGGAGGGTGCCACGCGGCTCCTG
CGCTTTGCAGCCAGCATGAAGGCCTCCCGGCAGCAGCTGCAGGCCCAGCAGCAGGTCCAGGCGGCTCACA
GTCTCCATCGTGCCGTCCGCCGCTGTGCCACGCTCTGGAAACAGAAAGTGCTGGGCCGGGGCGGGAAGCC
TCAGCCCCTGGCAGCCATCGCACCCAGCAGGAAAGTGACGTTTGAGGGTCCCCTTCTCAACCGCATTGCT
GCTGGGGCTGGGGATGGCACCCTTGAGACCAAGAGGCCACAGGCTTCTCGGCCTCTGGGAGCTCTGGGCC
GCCTGGCTGCTGAGGAGCCCCACGCCCTGGAGCTCAACACTGCCCACTCAGCGAGGAAGCAGCCGCGACG
CCCACACTTCCTGTTGGAGCCTGCGCAGAGCCAGAGGCCTCAGAAGCCACAGGAACATGGCCTAGGCATG
GCTCAGCCAGCAGCCCCCTCCCTGACGCGGCCCTTCCTGGCAGAGGCCCCGACAGCACTGGTCCCACACA
GCCCCCTGCCTGGGGCCCTGTCAAGCGCCCCTGGCCCGAAGCAGCCCCCGACGGCAAGCACAGGCCCGGA
GCTGCTGCTGCTGCCTCTTTCCTCCTTCATGCCCTGCGGGGCGGCTGCACCAGCCAGGGTGTCAGCACAG
CGGGCTACTCCTAGGGATAAGCCCCCGGTCCCCTCATCCCTGGCCAGTGTCCCTGACCCCCATCTACTCC
TTCCTGGGGACTTCTCAGCCACCAGGGCTGGGCCTGGACTTTCAACTGCAGGCAGCCTGGACCTTGAGGC
TGAACTTGAGGAGATCCAGCAGCAACTACTGCACTACCAGACCACCAAGCAGAACCTCTGGTCCTGTCGG
CGGCAAGCGAGCAGCCTGCGCAGGTGGCTGGAGCTGAACAGAGAGGAGCCAGGGCCTGAGGACCAGGAAG
TAGAGCAGCAGGTGCAGAAAGAGCTGGAACAGGTGGAAATGCAGATCCAGCTGCTGGCAGAGGAGCTCCA
GGCTCAGCGCCAGCCCATTGGCGCCTGCGTTGCCCGCATCCAGGCCCTGCGGCAGGCCCTGTGCTAG
